Addgene plasmid #194155: pOxyR_rfp
Purpose: Red Fluorescent Reporter of intracellular hydrogen peroxide
Depositing lab: Sven Panke. Depositing organization: ETH Zurich (Swiss Federal Institute of Technology). Publication: Whole-cell screening of oxidative enzymes using genetically encoded sensors. Kardashliev T, Weingartner A, Romero E, Schwaneberg U, Fraaije M, Panke S, Held M. Chem Sci. 2021 Oct 29;12(44):14766-14772. doi: 10.1039/d1sc02578c. eCollection 2021 Nov 17. PubMed 34820092.
Backbone
  Vector backbone: pSEVA-based
  Backbone manufacturer: https://seva-plasmids.com/
  Backbone size w/o insert (bp): 2754
  Total vector size (bp): 4511
  Vector type: Bacterial Expression
Growth in bacteria
  Bacterial resistance: Streptomycin, 50 μg/mL
  Growth temperature: 30°C
  Growth strain: DH5alpha
  Growth instructions: Depositing Lab uses E. coli BL21 (DE3) Gold lacIq1 at 30 C for protein production.
  Copy number: Unknown
Gene/Insert
  Gene/Insert name: transcriptional regulator, OxyR, cognate promoter PoxyS, fluorescent protein mCherry
  Species: E. coli
  Insert size (bp): 1757
  Promoter: PoxyR, PoxyS
  Cloning method: Gibson Cloning
  Sequencing primers: 5′ CCGAGCGTTCTGAACAAATC; 3′ CCCAGTCTTTCGACTGAG
Terms and licenses: Academic/Nonprofit Terms; Industry Terms: Not Available to Industry
How to cite: pOxyR_rfp was a gift from Sven Panke (Addgene plasmid # 194155 ; http://n2t.net/addgene:194155 ; RRID:Addgene_194155)
