[The description below was written by a language model from this plasmid's Addgene catalogue record and pLannotate feature annotations shown in this document.]
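Description:
pOxyR_rfp is a bacterial expression plasmid built on a pSEVA-type modular backbone that serves as a genetically encoded, red fluorescent reporter of intracellular hydrogen peroxide in E. coli. According to the feature table, it replicates from the low-copy pSC101 origin together with its required Rep101 (RepA) initiator protein, although the catalogue entry lists copy number as unknown. Selection is through the aadA aminoglycoside adenylyltransferase, which confers streptomycin and spectinomycin resistance. A short gentamicin acetyltransferase fragment next to it appears to be a non-functional remnant. An incP oriT is also present, which in principle allows conjugative mobilisation when transfer functions are supplied by a helper.

The sensor module consists of two divergently oriented units. On the reverse strand lies the E. coli oxyR coding sequence, followed by the lambda t0 terminator and, per the record, driven by its own PoxyR promoter. On the forward strand lies mCherry, closed by the rrnB T1 terminator and placed under the OxyR-responsive PoxyS promoter. The promoters themselves are not annotated, but the short intergenic gap between the two genes is where they would sit. OxyR is oxidised by hydrogen peroxide through formation of a disulfide bond and then activates its target promoters, so peroxide accumulation in the cell is converted into red fluorescence. The associated publication concerns whole-cell screening of oxidative enzymes with genetically encoded sensors, which suits a reporter of this kind.

The sequenced record spans 5,223 nt, whereas the catalogue states a total size of 4,511 bp. The record does not explain this discrepancy.
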