Features (pLannotate 1.2.2; 9 found; start..end, strand, type, name):
      1..951     +  CDS            Rep101: RepA protein needed for replication with the pSC101 origin; rep101
   1366..1474    -  oriT           oriT: incP origin of transfer
   1620..2411    -  CDS            SmR: aminoglycoside adenylyltransferase (Murphy, 1985); aadA; confers resistance to spectinomycin and streptomycin
   2418..2474    -  CDS            GmR (fragment): gentamycin acetyltransferase; aacC1; confers resistance to gentamycin
   2647..2741    -  terminator     lambda t0 terminator: transcription terminator from phage lambda
   2755..3669    -  CDS            oxyR: OXYR_ECOLI - Also known as momR, mor. Experimental evidence at protein level: Swiss-Prot protein existence level 1. Hydrogen peroxide sensor. Activates the expression of a regulon of hydrogen peroxide-inducible genes such as katG, gor, ahpC, ahpF, oxyS (a regulatory RNA), dps, fur and grxA. OxyR expression is negatively autoregulated by binding to a 43 bp region upstream of its own coding sequence. OxyR is inactivated by reduction of its essential disulfide bond by the product of GrxA, itself positively regulated by OxyR. Has also a positive regulatory effect on the production of surface prote
   3804..4511    +  CDS            mCherry: mCherry is a basic (constitutively fluorescent) red fluorescent protein published in 2004, derived from Discosoma sp.. It is reported to be a very rapidly-maturing monomer with low acid sensitivity.
   4535..4621    +  terminator     rrnB T1 terminator: Escherichia coli rrnB; transcription terminator T1 from the E. coli rrnB gene
   4954..5176    +  rep_origin     pSC101 ori: low-copy replication origin that requires the Rep101 protein
>Addgene plasmid #194155 | pOxyR_rfp | addgene full sequence | sequence record 384121 | Addgene NGS Result
ATGTCTGAATTAGTTGTTTTCAAAGCAAATGAACTAGCGATTAGTCGCTATGACTTAACGGAGCATGAAA
CCAAGCTAATTTTATGCTGTGTGGCACTACTCAACCCCACGATTGAAAACCCTACAAGGAAAGAATGGAC
GGTATCGTTCACTTATAACCAATACGCTCAGATGATGAACATCAGTAGGGAAAATGCTTATGGTGTATTA
GCTAAAGCAACCAGAGAGCTGATGACGAGAACTGTGGAAATCAGGAATCCTTTGGTTAAAGGCTTTGAGA
TTTTCCAGTGGACAAACTATGCCAAGTTCTCAAGCGAAAAATTAGAATTAGTTTTTAGTGAAGAGATATT
GCCTTATCTTTTCCAGTTAAAAAAATTCATAAAATATAATCTGGAACATGTTAAGTCTTTTGAAAACAAA
TACTCTATGAGGATTTATGAGTGGTTATTAAAAGAACTAACACAAAAGAAAACTCACAAGGCAAATATAG
AGATTAGCCTTGATGAATTTAAGTTCATGTTAATGCTTGAAAATAACTACCATGAGTTTAAAAGGCTTAA
CCAATGGGTTTTGAAACCAATAAGTAAAGATTTAAACACTTACAGCAATATGAAATTGGTGGTTGATAAG
CGAGGCCGCCCGACTGATACGTTGATTTTCCAAGTTGAACTAGATAGACAAATGGATCTCGTAACCGAAC
TTGAGAACAACCAGATAAAAATGAATGGCGACAAAATACCAACAACCATTACATCAGATTCCTACCTACA
TAACGGACTAAGAAAAACACTACACGATGCTTTAACTGCAAAAATTCAGCTCACCAGTTTTGAGGCAAAA
TTTTTGAGTGACATGCAAAGTAAGTATGATCTCAATGGTTCGTTCTCATGGCTCACGCAAAAACAACGAA
CCACACTAGAGAACATACTGGCTAAATACGGAAGGATCTGAGGTTCTTATGGCTCTTGTATCTATCAGTG
AAGCATCAAGACTAACAAACAAAAGTAGAACAACTGTTCACCGTTACATATCAAAGGGAAAACTGTCCAT
ATGCACAGATGAAAACGGTGTAAAAAAGATAGATACATCAGAGCTTTTACGAGTTTTTGGTGCATTTAAA
GCTGTTCACCATGAACAGATCGACAATGTAACAGATGAACAGCATGTAACACCTAATAGAACAGGTGAAA
CCAGTAAAACAAAGCAACTAGAACATGAAATTGAACACCTGAGACAACTTGTTACAGCTCAACAGTCACA
CATAGACAGCCTGAAACAGGCGATGCTGCTTATCGAATCAAAGCTGCCGACAACACGGGAGCCAGTGACG
CCTCCCGTGGGGAAAAAATCATGGCGGCCGGCCTACGGCCAGCCTCGCAGAGCAGGATTCCCGTTGAGCA
CCGCCAGGTGCGAATAAGGGACAGTGAAGAAGGAACACCCGCTCGCGGGTGGGCCTACTTCACCTATCCT
GCCCGGCTGACGCCGTTGGATACACCAAGGAAAGTCTACACGAACCCTTTGGCAAAATCCTGTATATCGT
GCGAAAAAGGATGGATATACCGAAAAAATCGCTATAATGACCCCGAAGCAGGGTTATGCAGCGGAAAAGG
ACAATTGTCTTATTTGCCGACTACCTTGGTGATCTCGCCTTTCACGTAGTGGACAAATTCTTCCAACTGA
TCTGCGCGCGAGGCCAAGCGATCTTCTTCTTGTCCAAGATAAGCCTGTCTAGCTTCAAGTATGACGGGCT
GATACTGGGCCGGCAGGCGCTCCATTGCCCAGTCGGCAGCGACATCCTTCGGCGCGATTTTGCCGGTTAC
TGCGCTGTACCAAATGCGGGACAACGTAAGCACTACATTTCGCTCATCGCCAGCCCAGTCGGGCGGCGAG
TTCCATAGCGTTAAGGTTTCATTTAGCGCCTCAAATAGATCCTGTTCAGGAACCGGATCAAAGAGTTCCT
CCGCCGCTGGACCTACCAAGGCAACGCTATGTTCTCTTGCTTTTGTCAGCAAGATAGCCAGATCAATGTC
GATCGTGGCTGGCTCGAAGATACCTGCAAGAATGTCATTGCGCTGCCATTCTCCAAATTGCAGTTCGCGC
TTAGCTGGATAACGCCACGGAATGATGTCGTCGTGCACAACAATGGTGACTTCTACAGCGCGGAGAATCT
CGCTCTCTCCAGGGGAAGCCGAAGTTTCCAAAAGGTCGTTGATCAAAGCTCGCCGCGTTGTTTCATCAAG
CCTTACGGTCACCGTAACCAGCAAATCAATATCACTGTGTGGCTTCAGGCCGCCATCCACTGCGGAGCCG
TACAAATGTACGGCCAGCAACGTCGGTTCGAGATGGCGCTCGATGACGCCAACTACCTCTGATAGTTGAG
TCGATACTTCGGCGATCACCGCTTCCCTCATGATGTTTAACTTTGTTTTAGGGCGACTGCCCTGCTGCGT
AACATCGTTGCTGCTCCATAACATCAAACATCGACCCACGGCGTAACGCGCTTGCTGCTTGGATGCCCGA
GGCATAGACTGTACCCCAAAAAAACAGTCATAACAAGCCATGAAAACCGCCACTGCGCCGTTACCACCGC
TGCGTTCGGTCAAGGTTCATTTAAATACGTAAATCGTAATTATTGGGGACCCCTGGATTCTCACCAATAA
AAAACGCCCGGCGGCAACCGAGCGTTCTGAACAAATCCAGATGGAGTTCTGAGGTCATTACTGGATCTAT
CAACAGGAGTCCAAGACTAGTTTAAACCGCCTGTTTTAAAACTTTATCGAAATGGCCATCCATTCTTGCG
CGGATGGCCTCTGCCAGCTGCTCATAGCGGCTGCGCAGCGGTGAGCCAGGACGATAAACCAGGCCAATAG
TGCGGCGTGGTTCCGGCTTAATGCACGGCAGATAAACAACCCCATCGCGTTTGCGCTCCGGCGGCACAGC
CAGCGCTGGCAGTAAAGTGATCCCGCTACCTGCCGCCACCATGTTGCGCAGAGTTTCCAGGCTGGTCGCG
CGGAAGTGTGTATCTTCATCCGCCCCGGCTTCAAAACAGAAACCCATTGCCTGATCGCGCAAACAGTGAC
CATCTTCCAGCATCAGCAGTTTTTCCCCTGCCAGATCGGCCATCGGTACGCATTCGCGGTTCGCCCACGG
GTGATCTTCATAGATAGCCAGCAACATTGGCTCATCAAACAACGGCACTTCAATGAATGCTTCGCTCTCT
TTCACCAGCGCGAGGATCACGCAATCGAGTTTGCCGCTGTCCAGTTGCGCCAGTAACTGGTGGGTCTGTG
CTTCATGCAGATACATTTCCAGCTTTGGAAAGGTCTGGTGCAGCATAGGGATAATATGCGGTAGCAGGTA
CGGTCCAACTGTGGGAATCAAACCAATGTGCAGCGGTCCGGACATCGTCTCGCCCTGCTGGCTTGCCATC
TCTTTAAGGACTTTCACCTCACGCAGCACGGTACGCGCCTGATCCACCAGCAGCATTCCCGCCTGGGTGA
ACAACACTTTACGGCTGGTCCGCTCCAGCAACATCACGCCCAGCTCATCTTCCAGCTTACGAATTTGCCC
GCTAAGCGTCGGCTGGCTAACGTGGCAGGAATCTGCCGCACGCCGAAAATGGCGGTGTTCAGCCAATGCC
ACCAGGTACTCAAGATCACGAATATTCATTATCCATCCTCCATCGCCACGATAGTTCATGGCGATAGGTA
GAATAGCAATGAACGATTATCCCTATCAAGCATTCTGACTGATAATTGCTCACAGCAGAATTCTTTGTTT
AACTTTAATGAGGAGGTATACGCATGCATAGCAAGGGCGAAGAAGATAACATGGCCATCATCAAGGAGTT
CATGCGCTTCAAGGTGCACATGGAGGGCTCCGTGAACGGCCACGAGTTCGAGATCGAGGGCGAGGGCGAG
GGCCGCCCCTACGAGGGCACCCAGACCGCCAAGCTGAAGGTGACCAAGGGTGGCCCCCTGCCCTTCGCCT
GGGACATCCTGTCCCCTCAGTTCATGTACGGCTCCAAGGCCTACGTGAAGCACCCCGCCGACATCCCCGA
CTACTTGAAGCTGTCCTTCCCCGAGGGCTTCAAGTGGGAGCGCGTGATGAACTTCGAGGACGGCGGCGTG
GTGACCGTGACCCAGGACTCCTCCTTGCAGGACGGCGAGTTCATCTACAAGGTGAAGCTGCGCGGCACCA
ACTTCCCCTCCGACGGCCCCGTAATGCAGAAGAAGACCATGGGCTGGGAGGCCTCCTCCGAGCGGATGTA
CCCCGAGGACGGCGCCCTGAAGGGCGAGATCAAGCAGAGGCTGAAGCTGAAGGACGGCGGCCACTACGAC
GCTGAGGTCAAGACCACCTACAAGGCCAAGAAGCCCGTGCAGCTGCCCGGCGCCTACAACGTCAACATCA
AGTTGGACATCACCTCCCACAACGAGGACTACACCATCGTGGAACAGTACGAACGCGCCGAGGGCCGCCA
CTCCACCGGCGGCATGGACGAGCTGTACAAGAGGCCTTAATTAATTAAAGGCATCAAATAAAACGAAAGG
CTCAGTCGAAAGACTGGGCCTTTCGTTTTATCTGTTGTTTGTCGGTGAACGCTCTCCTGAGTAGGACAAA
TCCGCCGCCCTAGACAGCTGGGCGCGCCGTATCAACAGGGACACCAGGATTTATTTATTCTGCGAAGTGA
TCTTCCGTCACAGGTATTTATTCGGCGCCTGTAGTGCCATTTACCCCCATTCACTGCCAGAGCCGTGAGC
GCAGCGAACTGAATGTCACGAAAAAGACAGCGACTCAGGTGCCTGATGGTCGGAGACAAAAGGAATATTC
AGCGATTTGCCCGAGCTTGCGAGGGTGCTACTTAAGCCTTTAGGGTTTTAAGGTCTGTTTTGTAGAGGAG
CAAACAGCGTTTGCGACATCCTTTTGTAATACTGCGGAACTGACTAAAGTAGTGAGTTATACACAGGGCT
GGGATCTATTCTTTTTATCTTTTTTTATTCTTTCTTTATTCTATAAATTATAACCACTTGAATATAAACA
AAAAAAACACACAAAGGTCTAGCGGAATTTACAGAGGGTCTAGCAGAATTTACAAGTTTTCCAGCAAAGG
TCTAGCAGAATTTACAGATACCCACAACTCAAAGGAAAAGGACTAGTAATTATCATTGACTAGCCCATCT
CAATTGGTATAGTGATTAAAATCACCTAGACCAATTGAGATGT
